>Addgene plasmid #72860 | pRB30 | depositor full sequence | sequence record 136541 | pRB30 sequence 4673 bps
GCCCCTGCAGCCGAATTATATTATTTTTGCCAAATAATTTTTAACAAAAGCTCTGAAGTCTTCTTCATTT
AAATTCTTAGATGATACTTCATCTGGAAAATTGTCCCAATTAGTAGCATCACGCTGTGAGTAAGTTCTAA
ACCATTTTTTTATTGTTGTATTATCTCTAATCTTACTACTCGATGAGTTTTCGGTATTATCTCTATTTTT
AACTTGGAGCAGGTTCCATTCATTGTTTTTTTCATCATAGTGAATAAAATCAACTGCTTTAACACTTGTG
CCTGAACACCATATCCATCCGGCGTAATACGACTCACTATAGGGAGAGCGGCCGCCAGATCTTCCGGATG
GCTCGAGTTTTTCAGCAAGATAAGTTCCTATACTTTCTAGAGAATAGGAACTTCCATATGTTAGAAACAA
ATTTATTTTTAAAGTTTTATTTTTAATAATTTCTAGCCCTCCCACACATAACCAGAGGGCAGCAATTCAC
GAATCCCAACTGCCGTCGGCTGTCCATCACTGTCCTTCACTATGGCTTTGATCCCAGGATGCAGATCGAG
AAGAACCTGTCGGCACCGTCCGCAGGGGCTCAAGATGCCCCTGTTCTCATTTCCGATCGCGACGATACAA
GTCAGGTTGCCAGCTGCCGCAGCAGCAGCAGTGCCCAGCACCACGAGTTCTGCGCAAGGTCCCCCAGTAA
AATGATATACATTGACACCAGTGAAGATGCGGCCGTCGCTAGAGAGAGCTGCGCTGGCGACGCTGTAGTC
TTCAGAGATGGGGATGCTGTTGATTGTAGCCGTTGCTCTTTCAATGAGGGTGGATTCTTCTTGAGACAAA
GGCTTGGCCATATGCCTAGGCTTGTTGATTTGTTTTTTGTTTATTTACTGCGGTAATTCCTAGTCTTAGA
AGCTTATTGAACTTGTTGATGCCTTCTGGTTGGGAAATCCTCCTCTTTATACCCGATCCAGTCCAATCGA
AACTGTGGGCCGTGGTGCCCGATAAGATAAGAAAGCCGTGTGCAAGTCGATCGGCGTGCGCAAAAGCATA
ATGCTTTTTCTGCCCGGCGATGATAAGCGATTTGCACACGCCCTGATAACAGGAATTGATTTTTTTGGTG
CGCAAAGCAGTGAAAGCTCTATAAGAATGCTGGACCGCCAGTCGACAATCATCAAACAGTGCTAGCTAAC
GGCTAAGTGAATCAAGTTTATTTTAATATAATCAACAACAAAATATTTTAACACAAACCTAGGGAAGTTC
CTATACTTTCTAGAGAATAGGAACTTCTAATCCAAAATGGGATCCACCGGTATGGTGAGCAAGGGCGAGG
AGCTGTTCACCGGGGTGGTGCCCATCCTGGTCGAGCTGGACGGCGACGTAAACGGCCACAAGTTCAGCGT
GTCCGGCGAGGGCGAGGGCGATGCCACCTACGGCAAGCTGACCCTGAAGTTCATCTGCACCACCGGCAAG
CTGCCCGTGCCCTGGCCCACCCTCGTGACCACCCTGACCTACGGCGTGCAGTGCTTCAGCCGCTACCCCG
ACCACATGAAGCAGCACGACTTCTTCAAGTCCGCCATGCCCGAAGGCTACGTCCAGGAGCGCACCATCTT
CTTCAAGGACGACGGCAACTACAAGACCCGCGCCGAGGTGAAGTTCGAGGGCGACACCCTGGTGAACCGC
ATCGAGCTGAAGGGCATCGACTTCAAGGAGGACGGCAACATCCTGGGGCACAAGCTGGAGTACAACTACA
ACAGCCACAACGTCTATATCATGGCCGACAAGCAGAAGAACGGCATCAAGGTGAACTTCAAGATCCGCCA
CAACATCGAGGACGGCAGCGTGCAGCTCGCCGACCACTACCAGCAGAACACCCCCATCGGCGACGGCCCC
GTGCTGCTGCCCGACAACCACTACCTGAGCACCCAGTCCGCCCTGAGCAAAGACCCCAACGAGAAGCGCG
ATCACATGGTCCTGCTGGAGTTCGTGACCGCCGCCGGGATCACTCTCGGCATGGACGAGCTGTACAAGGA
ATTCGGTACCTCTCCAGCTGCTCCAAGCGGCGGTACTAGTATCTTTCTAGAAGATCTCCTACAATATTCT
CAGCTGCCATGGAAAATCGATGTTCTTCTTTTATTCTCTCAAGATTTTCAGGCTGTATATTAAAACTTAT
ATTAAGAACTATGCTAACCACCTCATCAGGAACCGTTGTAGGTGGCGTGGGTTTTCTTGGCAATCGACTC
TCATGAAAACTACGAGCTAAATATTCAATATGTTCCTCTTGACCAACTTTATTCTGCATTTTTTTTGAAC
GAGGTTTAGAGCAAGCTTCAGGAAACTGAGACAGGAATTTTATTAAAAATTTAAATTTTGAAGAAAGTTC
AGGGTTAATAGCATCCATTTTTTGCTTTGCAAGTTCCTCAGCATTCTTAACAAAAGACGTCTCTTTTGAC
ATGTTTAAAGTTTAAACCTCCTGTGTGAAATTATTATCCGCTCATAATTCCACACATTATACGAGCCGGA
AGCATAAAGTGTAAAGCCTGGGGTGCCTAATGAGTGAGCTAACTCACATTAATTGCGTTGCGCTCACTGC
CAATTGCTTTCCAGTCGGGAAACCTGTCGTGCCAGCTGCATTAATGAATCGGCCAACGCGCGGGGAGAGG
CGGTTTGCGTATTGGGCGCTCTTCCGCTTCCTCGCTCACTGACTCGCTGCGCTCGGTCGTTCGGCTGCGG
CGAGCGGTATCAGCTCACTCAAAGGCGGTAATACGGTTATCCACAGAATCAGGGGATAACGCAGGAAAGA
ACATGTGAGCAAAAGGCCAGCAAAAGGCCAGGAACCGTAAAAAGGCCGCGTTGCTGGCGTTTTTCCATAG
GCTCCGCCCCCCTGACGAGCATCACAAAAATCGACGCTCAAGTCAGAGGTGGCGAAACCCGACAGGACTA
TAAAGATACCAGGCGTTTCCCCCTGGAAGCTCCCTCGTGCGCTCTCCTGTTCCGACCCTGCCGCTTACCG
GATACCTGTCCGCCTTTCTCCCTTCGGGAAGCGTGGCGCTTTCTCATAGCTCACGCTGTAGGTATCTCAG
TTCGGTGTAGGTCGTTCGCTCCAAGCTGGGCTGTGTGCACGAACCCCCCGTTCAGCCCGACCGCTGCGCC
TTATCCGGTAACTATCGTCTTGAGTCCAACCCGGTAAGACACGACTTATCGCCACTGGCAGCAGCCACTG
GTAACAGGATTAGCAGAGCGAGGTATGTAGGCGGTGCTACAGAGTTCTTGAAGTGGTGGCCTAACTACGG
CTACACTAGAAGGACAGTATTTGGTATCTGCGCTCTGCTGAAGCCAGTTACCTTCGGAAAAAGAGTTGGT
AGCTCTTGATCCGGCAAACAAACCACCGCTGGTAGCGGTGGTTTTTTTGTTTGCAAGCAGCAGATTACGC
GCAGAAAAAAAGGATCTCAAGAAGATCCTTTGATCTTTTCTACGGGGTCTGACGCTCAGTGGAACGAAAA
CTCACGTTAAGGGATTTTGGTCATGAGATTATCAAAAAGGATCTTCACCTAGATCCTTTTAAATTAAAAA
TGAAGTTTTAAATCAATCTAAAGTATATATGAGTAAACTTGGTCTGACAGTTACCAATGCTTAATCAGTG
AGGCACCTATCTCAGCGATCTGTCTATTTCGTTCATCCATAGTTGCCTGACTCCCCGTCGTGTAGATAAC
TACGATACGGGAGGGCTTACCATCTGGCCCCAGTGCTGCAATGATACCGCGAGACCCACGCTCACCGGCT
CCAGATTTATCAGCAATAAACCAGCCAGCCGGAAGGGCCGAGCGCAGAAGTGGTCCTGCAACTTTATCCG
CCTCCATCCAGTCTATTAATTGTTGCCGGGAAGCTAGAGTAAGTAGTTCGCCAGTTAATAGTTTGCGCAA
CGTTGTTGCCATTGCTACAGGCATCGTGGTGTCACGCTCGTCGTTTGGTATGGCTTCATTCAGCTCCGGT
TCCCAACGATCAAGGCGAGTTACATGATCCCCCATGTTGTGCAAAAAAGCGGTTAGCTCCTTCGGTCCTC
CGATCGTTGTCAGAAGTAAGTTGGCCGCAGTGTTATCACTCATGGTTATGGCAGCACTGCATAATTCTCT
TACTGTCATGCCATCCGTAAGATGCTTTTCTGTGACTGGTGAGTACTCAACCAAGTCATTCTGAGAATAG
TGTATGCGGCGACCGAGTTGCTCTTGCCCGGCGTCAATACGGGATAATACCGCGCCACATAGCAGAACTT
TAAAAGTGCTCATCATTGGAAAACGTTCTTCGGGGCGAAAACTCTCAAGGATCTTACCGCTGTTGAGATC
CAGTTCGATGTAACCCACTCGTGCACCCAACTGATCTTCAGCATCTTTTACTTTCACCAGCGTTTCTGGG
TGAGCAAAAACAGGAAGGCAAAATGCCGCAAAAAAGGGAATAAGGGCGACACGGAAATGTTGAATACTCA
TACTCTTCCTTTTTCAATATTATTGAAGCATTTATCAGGGTTATTGTCTCATGAGCGGATACATATTTGA
ATGTATTTAGAAAAATAAACAAATAGGGGTTCCGCGCACATTTCCCCGAAAAGTGCCACCTGACGTCTAA
GAAACCATTATTATCATGACATTAACCTATAAAAATAGGCGTATCACGAGGCC
Features (pLannotate 1.2.2; 13 found; start..end, strand, type, name):
    305..323     +  promoter       T7 promoter: promoter for bacteriophage T7 RNA polymerase
    372..404     -  protein_bind   FRT (minimal): supports FLP-mediated excision but not integration (Turan and Bode, 2011) FLP recombinase from the Saccharomyces cerevisiae 2μ plasmid
    423..452     -  misc_feature   P element 3' end (fragment): P element 3' end
    454..851     -  CDS            BSD (fragment): blasticidin S deaminase; Aspergillus terreus BSD; confers resistance to blasticidin
   1254..1287    -  protein_bind   FRT (minimal): supports FLP-mediated excision but not integration (Turan and Bode, 2011) FLP recombinase from the Saccharomyces cerevisiae 2μ plasmid
   1312..2028    +  CDS            EGFP: EGFP is a basic (constitutively fluorescent) green fluorescent protein published in 1996, derived from Aequorea victoria. It is reported to be a rapidly-maturing weak dimer with moderate acid sensitivity.
   2051..2452    -  CDS            eco47IR (fragment): T2E7_ECOLX - Protein predicted: Swiss-Prot protein existence level 4. Recognizes the double-stranded sequence GGWCC and cleaves after G-1. From Escherichia coli.
   2505..2535    -  promoter       lac UV5 promoter: E. coli lac promoter with an "up" mutation
   2550..2571    -  protein_bind   CAP binding site: CAP binding activates transcription in the presence of cAMP. E. coli catabolite activator protein
   2596..2679    -  CDS            lacI (fragment): lac repressor; lacI; The lac repressor binds to the lac operator to inhibit transcription in E. coli. This inhibition can be relieved by adding lactose or isopropyl-β-D-thiogalactopyranoside (IPTG).
   2862..3450    -  rep_origin     ori: high-copy-number ColE1/pMB1/pBR322/pUC origin of replication
   3621..4481    -  CDS            AmpR: β-lactamase; bla; confers resistance to ampicillin, carbenicillin, and related antibiotics
   4482..4586    -  promoter       AmpR promoter: bla
