[The description below was written by a language model from this plasmid's Addgene catalogue record and pLannotate feature annotations shown in this document.]
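Description:
pRB30 is a 4,673 bp PCR-template plasmid built on the pJet1.2 cloning backbone, intended for genome editing in cultured Drosophila melanogaster cells rather than for direct expression of a gene of interest. It is maintained in E. coli through a high-copy ColE1/pUC-type origin and selected with ampicillin via the AmpR (β-lactamase) gene and its native promoter. Remnants typical of pJet1.2 are annotated as well: a T7 promoter, a fragment of the eco47IR lethal gene (interrupted by the cloned insert, which is how this backbone selects for recombinants), and the lac UV5 promoter with a CAP binding site and a lacI fragment. The depositor notes that bacteria carrying this backbone grow poorly and give low plasmid yields despite the high-copy origin.

The payload lies between the XhoI and SpeI cloning sites and consists of two modules. The first is a blasticidin S deaminase (BSD) cassette, oriented on the reverse strand and flanked by two minimal FRT sites. According to the catalogue entry it is driven by the Drosophila mtnDE promoter (written "mntDE" in the record), which accounts for the "inducible" blasticidin resistance. The promoter itself is not annotated in the feature table but presumably occupies the unannotated interval between BSD and the second FRT. A short P element 3' end fragment sits next to BSD. The second module, immediately downstream of the FRT-flanked cassette, is a 717 bp EGFP coding sequence. Amplifying this unit with homology-bearing primers should yield a donor for placing EGFP at the N-terminus of an endogenous protein. Integrants are selected with blasticidin, and FLP recombinase can then excise the marker, since minimal FRT sites support excision but not reintegration.
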