Addgene plasmid #72860: pRB30
Purpose: template for N-terminal eGFP tag, inducible Blasticidin resistance
Depositing lab: Klaus Foerstemann. Depositing organization: Ludwig-Maximilians-Universitaet Muenchen (LMU). Publication: A Comprehensive Toolbox for Genome Editing in Cultured Drosophila melanogaster Cells. Kunzelmann S, Bottcher R, Schmidts I, Forstemann K. G3 (Bethesda). 2016 Jun 1;6(6):1777-85. doi: 10.1534/g3.116.028241. PubMed 27172193.
Backbone
  Vector backbone: pJet1.2
  Backbone size w/o insert (bp): 2974
  Total vector size (bp): 4673
  Modifications to backbone: contains a Blasticidin resistance cassette driven by the Drosophila mntDE promoter, flanked by FRT sites
  Vector type: Insect Expression
  Selectable markers: Blasticidin
Growth in bacteria
  Bacterial resistance: Ampicillin, 100 μg/mL
  Growth temperature: 37°C
  Growth strain: DH5alpha
  Copy number: High Copy
Gene/Insert
  Gene/Insert name: eGFP
  Species: Aequorea victoria
  Insert size (bp): 717
  Mutation: eGFP
  Cloning method: Restriction Enzyme; 5′ cloning site XhoI (not destroyed); 3′ cloning site SpeI (not destroyed)
  Sequencing primers: 5′ pJet fwd; 3′ pJet rev
Terms and licenses: Academic/Nonprofit Terms; Industry Terms: Not Available to Industry
Depositor comments: We observe rather poor growth of bacteria with the pJet1.2 backbone, resulting in low yields of the plasmid preps.
How to cite: pRB30 was a gift from Klaus Foerstemann (Addgene plasmid # 72860 ; http://n2t.net/addgene:72860 ; RRID:Addgene_72860)
