>Addgene plasmid #72860 | pRB30 | addgene partial sequence | sequence record 139682 | T7 5'-TAATACGACTCACTATAGGG-3'
GTTCCTATACTTTCTAGAGAATAGGAACTTCCATATGTTAGAAACAAATTTATTTTTAAAGTTTTATTTT
TAATAATTTCTAGCCCTCCCACACATAACCAGAGGGCAGCAATTCACGAATCCCAACTGCCGTCGGCTGT
CCATCACTGTCCTTCACTATGGCTTTGATCCCAGGATGCAGATCGAGAAGAACCTGTCGGCACCGTCCGC
AGGGGCTCAAGATGCCCCTGTTCTCATTTCCGATCGCGACGATACAAGTCAGGTTGCCAGCTGCCGCAGC
AGCAGCAGTGCCCAGCACCACGAGTTCTGCGCAAGGTCCCCCAGTAAAATGATATACATTGACACCAGTG
AAGATGCGGCCGTCGCTAGAGAGAGCTGCGCTGGCGACGCTGTAGTCTTCAGAGATGGGGATGCTGTTGA
TTGTAGCCGTTGCTCTTTCAATGAGGGTGGATTCTTCTTGAGACAAAGGCTTGGCCATATGCCTAGGCTT
GTTGATTTGTTTTTTGTTTATTTACTGCGGTAATTCCTAGTCTTAGAAGCTTATTGAACTTGTTGATGCC
TTCTGGTTGGGAAATCCTCCTCTTTATACCCGATCCAGTCCAATCGAAACTGTGGGCCGTGGTGCCCGAT
AAGATAAGAAAGCCGTGTGCAAGTCGATCGGCGTGCGCAAAAGCATAATGCTTTTTCTGCCCGGCGATGA
TAAGCGATTTGCACACGCCCTGATAACAGGAATTGATTTTTTTGGTGCGCAAAGCAGTGAAAGCTCTATA
AGAATGCTGGACCGCCAGTCGACAATCATCAAACAGTGCTAGCTAACGGCTAAGTGAATCAAGTTTATT
