>Addgene plasmid #72860 | pRB30 | addgene partial sequence | sequence record 139683 | pTac-F 5'-cggctcgtataatgtgtgga-3'
CATGTCAAAAGAGACGTCTTTTGTTAAGAATGCTGAGGAACTTGCAAAGCAAAAAATGGATGCTATTAAC
CCTGAACTTTCTTCAAAATTTAAATTTTTAATAAAATTCCTGTCTCAGTTTCCTGAAGCTTGCTCTAAAC
CTCGTTCAAAAAAAATGCAGAATAAAGTTGGTCAAGAGGAACATATTGAATATTTAGCTCGTAGTTTTCA
TGAGAGTCGATTGCCAAGAAAACCCACGCCACCTACAACGGTTCCTGATGAGGTGGTTAGCATAGTTCTT
AATATAAGTTTTAATATACAGCCTGAAAATCTTGAGAGAATAAAAGAAGAACATCGATTTTCCATGGCAG
CTGAGAATATTGTAGGAGATCTTCTAGAAAGATACTAGTACCGCCGCTTGGAGCAGCTGGAGAGGTACCG
AATTCCTTGTACAGCTCGTCCATGCCGAGAGTGATCCCGGCGGCGGTCACGAACTCCAGCAGGACCATGT
GATCGCGCTTCTCGTTGGGGTCTTTGCTCAGGGCGGACTGGGTGCTCAGGTAGTGGTTGTCGGGCAGCAG
CACGGGGCCGTCGCCGATGGGGGTGTTCTGCTGGTAGTGGTCGGCGAGCTGCACGCTGCCGTCCTCGATG
TTGTGGCGGATCTTGAAGTTCACCTTGATGCCGTTCTTCTGCTTGTCGGCCATGATATAGACGTTGTGGC
TGTTGTAGTTGTACTCCAGCTTGTGCCCCAGGATGTTGCCGTCCTCCTTGAA
